Addgene plasmid #78643: pBW204J115-gfp
Purpose: pSB3K3 carrying J115-30gfp-t
Depositing lab: Baojun Wang. Depositing organization: University of Edinburgh. Publication: Engineering modular and tunable genetic amplifiers for scaling transcriptional signals in cascaded gene networks. Wang B, Barahona M, Buck M. Nucleic Acids Res. 2014 Aug;42(14):9484-92. doi: 10.1093/nar/gku593. Epub 2014 Jul 16. PubMed 25030903.
Backbone
  Vector backbone: pSB3K3
  Backbone manufacturer: BioBrick vector, IGEM registry
  Vector type: Synthetic Biology
Growth in bacteria
  Bacterial resistance: Kanamycin, 50 μg/mL
  Growth temperature: 37°C
  Growth strain: DH5alpha
  Copy number: Low Copy
Gene/Insert
  Gene/Insert name: J115-30gfp-t
  Species: Synthetic
  Promoter: see insert
  Cloning method: Unknown
  Sequencing primers: 5′ pBRforEco; 3′ RNAde-BB-2R
Terms and licenses: Academic/Nonprofit Terms; Industry Terms: Not Available to Industry
How to cite: pBW204J115-gfp was a gift from Baojun Wang (Addgene plasmid # 78643 ; http://n2t.net/addgene:78643 ; RRID:Addgene_78643)
