[The description below was written by a language model from this plasmid's Addgene catalogue record.]
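Description:
pBW204J115-gfp is a bacterial synthetic-biology plasmid built on pSB3K3, a BioBrick-format vector from the iGEM registry. It confers kanamycin resistance and is recorded as low copy, which fits the p15A-type origin generally associated with the pSB3K3 backbone, although no feature table is available here to confirm the origin or any other individual element. It is propagated in standard E. coli cloning strains such as DH5alpha.

The payload is a single synthetic cassette named J115-30gfp-t. The record gives no breakdown of this name and lists the promoter only as "see insert". By the usual BioBrick shorthand, it most plausibly denotes a constitutive promoter of the Anderson J231xx family (J115 suggesting J23115, a weak member of that series), followed by a ribosome binding site ("30", probably a B003x-series RBS), a gfp reporter coding sequence and a transcriptional terminator ("t"). These part assignments are inferred from the naming convention rather than stated, so they should be checked against the sequence.

The associated work concerns modular, tunable genetic amplifiers that scale transcriptional signals in cascaded gene networks. In that setting, a promoter–RBS–gfp–terminator unit on a low-copy plasmid would typically act as a fluorescent readout for characterising promoter strength, or as a fixed-input reference against which amplified outputs are compared. The record does not spell out the construct's specific role beyond carrying this cassette. The cloning method is listed as unknown, and distribution is limited to academic and nonprofit users.
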