>Addgene plasmid #78643 | pBW204J115-gfp | depositor partial sequence | sequence record 146758 | backbone
TACTAGTAGCGGCCGCTGCAGTCCGGCAAAAAAACGGGCAAGGTGTCACCACCCTGCCCTTTTTCTTTAA
AACCGAAAAGATTACTTCGCGTTATGCAGGCTTCCTCGCTCACTGACTCGCTGCGCTCGGTCGTTCGGCT
GCGGCGAGCGGTATCAGCTCACTCAAAGGCGGTAATCTCGAGTCCCGTCAAGTCAGCGTAATGCTCTGCC
AGTGTTACAACCAATTAACCAATTCTGATTAGAAAAACTCATCGAGCATCAAATGAAACTGCAATTTATT
CATATCAGGATTATCAATACCATATTTTTGAAAAAGCCGTTTCTGTAATGAAGGAGAAAACTCACCGAGG
CAGTTCCATAGGATGGCAAGATCCTGGTATCGGTCTGCGATTCCGACTCGTCCAACATCAATACAACCTA
TTAATTTCCCCTCGTCAAAAATAAGGTTATCAAGTGAGAAATCACCATGAGTGACGACTGAATCCGGTGA
GAATGGCAAAAGCTTATGCATTTCTTTCCAGACTTGTTCAACAGGCCAGCCATTACGCTCGTCATCAAAA
TCACTCGCATCAACCAAACCGTTATTCATTCGTGATTGCGCCTGAGCGAGACGAAATACGCGATCGCTGT
TAAAAGGACAATTACAAACAGGAATCGAATGCAACCGGCGCAGGAACACTGCCAGCGCATCAACAATATT
TTCACCTGAATCAGGATATTCTTCTAATACCTGGAATGCTGTTTTCCCGGGGATCGCAGTGGTGAGTAAC
CATGCATCATCAGGAGTACGGATAAAATGCTTGATGGTCGGAAGAGGCATAAATTCCGTCAGCCAGTTTA
GTCTGACCATCTCATCTGTAACATCATTGGCAACGCTACCTTTGCCATGTTTCAGAAACAACTCTGGCGC
ATCGGGCTTCCCATACAATCGATAGATTGTCGCACCTGATTGCCCGACATTATCGCGAGCCCATTTATAC
CCATATAAATCAGCATCCATGTTGGAATTTAATCGCGGCCTCGAGCAAGACGTTTCCCGTTGAATATGGC
TCATAACACCCCTTGTATTACTGTTTATGTAAGCAGACAGTTTTATTGTTCATGATGATATATTTTTATC
TTGTGCAATGTAACATCAGAGATTTTGAGACACAACGTGGCTTTGTTGAATAAATCGAACTTTTGCTGAG
TTGAAGGATCAGATCACGCATCTTCCCGACAACGCAGACCGTTCCGTGGCAAAGCAAAAGTTCAAAATCA
CCAACTGGTCCACCTACAACAAAGCTCTCATCAACCGTGGCTCCCTCACTTTCTGGCTGGATGATGGGGC
GATTCAGGCCTGGTATGAGTCAGCAACACCTTCTTCACGAGGCAGACCTCAGCGCTAGCGGAGTGTATAC
TGGCTTACTATGTTGGCACTGATGAGGGTGTCAGTGAAGTGCTTCATGTGGCAGGAGAAAAAAGGCTGCA
CCGGTGCGTCAGCAGAATATGTGATACAGGATATATTCCGCTTCCTCGCTCACTGACTCGCTACGCTCGG
TCGTTCGACTGCGGCGAGCGGAAATGGCTTACGAACGGGGCGGAGATTTCCTGGAAGATGCCAGGAAGAT
ACTTAACAGGGAAGTGAGAGGGCCGCGGCAAAGCCGTTTTTCCATAGGCTCCGCCCCCCTGACAAGCATC
ACGAAATCTGACGCTCAAATCAGTGGTGGCGAAACCCGACAGGACTATAAAGATACCAGGCGTTTCCCCT
GGCGGCTCCCTCGTGCGCTCTCCTGTTCCTGCCTTTCGGTTTACCGGTGTCATTCCGCTGTTATGGCCGC
GTTTGTCTCATTCCACGCCTGACACTCAGTTCCGGGTAGGCAGTTCGCTCCAAGCTGGACTGTATGCACG
AACCCCCCGTTCAGTCCGACCGCTGCGCCTTATCCGGTAACTATCGTCTTGAGTCCAACCCGGAAAGACA
TGCAAAAGCACCACTGGCAGCAGCCACTGGTAATTGATTTAGAGGAGTTAGTCTTGAAGTCATGCGCCGG
TTAAGGCTAAACTGAAAGGACAAGTTTTGGTGACTGCGCTCCTCCAAGCCAGTTACCTCGGTTCAAAGAG
TTGGTAGCTCAGAGAACCTTCGAAAAACCGCCCTGCAAGGCGGTTTTTTCGTTTTCAGAGCAAGAGATTA
CGCGCAGACCAAAACGATCTCAAGAAGATCATCTTATTAAGGGGTCTGACGCTCAGTGGAACGAAAACTC
ACGTTAAGGGATTTTGGTCATGAGATTATCAAAAAGGATCTTCACCTAGATCCTTTTAAATTAAAAATGA
AGTTTTAAATCAATCTAAAGTATATATGAGTAAACTTGGTCTGACAGTTACCAATGCTTAATCAGTGAGG
CACCTATCTCAGCGATCTGTCTATTTCGTTCATCCATAGTTGCCTGACTCCCCGTCGTGTAGATAACTAC
GATACGGGAGGGCTTACCATCTGGCCCCAGTGCTGCAATGATACCGCGAGACCCACGCTCACCGGCTCCA
GATTTATCAGCAATAAACCAGCCAGCCGGAAGGGCCGAGCGCAGAAGTGGTCCTGCAACTTTATCCGCCT
CCATCCAGTCTATTCCATGGTGCCACCTGACGTCTAAGAAACCATTATTATCATGACATTAACCTATAAA
AATAGGCGTATCACGAGGCAGAATTTCAGATAAAAAAAATCCTTAGCTTTCGCTAAGGATGATTTCTGGA
ATTCGCGGCCGCTTCTAGAG
