>Addgene plasmid #78643 | pBW204J115-gfp | depositor partial sequence | sequence record 146759 | gfp
ATGCGTAAAGGAGAAGAACTTTTCACTGGAGTTGTCCCAATTCTTGTTGAATTAGATGGTGATGTTAATG
GGCACAAATTTTCTGTCAGTGGAGAGGGTGAAGGTGATGCAACATACGGAAAACTTACCCTTAAATTTAT
TTGCACTACTGGAAAACTACCTGTTCCATGGCCAACACTTGTCACTACTTTCGGTTATGGTGTTCAATGC
TTTGCGAGATACCCAGATCATATGAAACAGCATGACTTTTTCAAGAGTGCCATGCCCGAAGGTTATGTAC
AGGAAAGAACTATATTTTTCAAAGATGACGGGAACTACAAGACACGTGCTGAAGTCAAGTTTGAAGGTGA
TACCCTTGTTAATAGAATCGAGTTAAAAGGTATTGATTTTAAAGAAGATGGAAACATTCTTGGACACAAA
TTGGAATACAACTATAACTCACACAATGTATACATCATGGCAGACAAACAAAAGAATGGAATCAAAGTTA
ACTTCAAAATTAGACACAACATTGAAGATGGAAGCGTTCAACTAGCAGACCATTATCAACAAAATACTCC
AATTGGCGATGGCCCTGTCCTTTTACCAGACAACCATTACCTGTCCACACAATCTGCCCTTTCGAAAGAT
CCCAACGAAAAGAGAGACCACATGGTCCTTCTTGAGTTTGTAACAGCTGCTGGGATTACACATGGCATGG
ATGAACTATACAAATAATAA
