>Addgene plasmid #78643 | pBW204J115-gfp | addgene partial sequence | sequence record 154099 | GFPfusionREV 5'-CTCCACTGACAGAAAATTTG-3'
AGAATTGGGACAACTCCAGTGAAAAGTTCTTCTCCTTTACGCATCTAGTATTTCTCCTCTTTAATCTCTA
GTAGCTAGCATTGTACCAAGGGCTGAGCTAGCTATAAACTCTAGAAGCGGCCGCGAATTCCAGAAATCAT
CCTTAGCGAAAGCTAAGGATTTTTTTTATCTGAAATTCTGCCTCGTGATACGCCTATTTTTATAGGTTAA
TGTCATGATAATAATGGTTTCTTAGACGTCAGGTGGCACCATGGAATAGACTGGATGGAGGCGGATAAAG
TTGCAGGACCACTTCTGCGCTCGGCCCTTCCGGCTGGCTGGTTTATTGCTGATAAATCTGGAGCCGGTGA
GCGTGGGTCTCGCGGTATCATTGCAGCACTGGGGCCAGATGGTAAGCCCTCCCGTATCGTAGTTATCTAC
ACGACGGGGAGTCAGGCAACTATGGATGAACGAAATAGACAGATCGCTGAGATAGGTGCCTCACTGATTA
AGCATTGGTAACTGTCAGACCAAGTTTACTCATATATACTTTAGATTGATTTAAAACTTCATTTTTAATT
TAAAAGGATCTAGGTGAAGATCCTTTTTGATAATCTCATGACCAAAATCCCTTAACGTGAGTTTTCGTTC
CACTGAGCGTCAGACCCCTTAATAAGATGATCTTCTTGAGATCGTTTTGGTCTGCGCGTAATCTCTTGCT
CTGAAAACGAAAAAACCGCCTTGCAGGGCGGTTTTTCGAAGGTTCTCTGAGCTACCAACTCTTTGAACCG
AGGTAACTGGCTTGGAGGAGCGCAGTCACCAAAACTTGTCCTTTCAGTTTAGCC
