>Addgene plasmid #78643 | pBW204J115-gfp | addgene partial sequence | sequence record 154100 | MoCloR 5'-gccacctgacgtctaagaaacc-3'
AAAATAGGCGTATCACGAGGCAGAATTTCAGATAAAAAAAATCCTTAGCTTTCGCTAAGGATGATTTCTG
GAATTCGCGGCCGCTTCTAGAGTTTATAGCTAGCTCAGCCCTTGGTACAATGCTAGCTACTAGAGATTAA
AGAGGAGAAATACTAGATGCGTAAAGGAGAAGAACTTTTCACTGGAGTTGTCCCAATTCTTGTTGAATTA
GATGGTGATGTTAATGGGCACAAATTTTCTGTCAGTGGAGAGGGTGAAGGTGATGCAACATACGGAAAAC
TTACCCTTAAATTTATTTGCACTACTGGAAAACTACCTGTTCCATGGCCAACACTTGTCACTACTTTCGG
TTATGGTGTTCAATGCTTTGCGAGATACCCAGATCATATGAAACAGCATGACTTTTTCAAGAGTGCCATG
CCCGAAGGTTATGTACAGGAAAGAACTATATTTTTCAAAGATGACGGGAACTACAAGACACGTGCTGAAG
TCAAGTTTGAAGGTGATACCCTTGTTAATAGAATCGAGTTAAAAGGTATTGATTTTAAAGAAGATGGAAA
CATTCTTGGACACAAATTGGAATACAACTATAACTCACACAATGTATACATCATGGCAGACAAACAAAAG
AATGGAATCAAAGTTAACTTCAAAATTAGACACAACATTGAAGATGGAAGCGTTCAACTAGCAGACCATT
ATCAACAAAATACTCCAATTGGCGATGGCCCTGTCCTTTTACCAGACAACCATTACCTGTCCACACAATC
TGCCCTTTCGAAAGATCCCAACGAAAAGAGAGACCACATGGTCCTTCTTGAGTTTGTAAC
